Addgene plasmid #82743: pDONR223_AKR1B1_p.F252L
Purpose: Gateway Donor vector containing AKR1B1, part of the Target Accelerator Plasmid Collection.
Depositing lab: Jesse Boehm & Matthew Meyerson & David Root. Depositing organization: Broad Institute. Publication: High-throughput Phenotyping of Lung Cancer Somatic Mutations. Berger AH, Brooks AN, Wu X, Shrestha Y, Chouinard C, Piccioni F, Bagul M, Kamburov A, Imielinski M, Hogstrom L, Zhu C, Yang X, Pantel S, Sakai R, Watson J, Kaplan N, Campbell JD, Singh S, Root DE, Narayan R, Natoli T, Lahr DL, Tirosh I, Tamayo P, Getz G, Wong B, Doench J, Subramanian A, Golub TR, Meyerson M, Boehm JS. Cancer Cell. 2016 Aug 8;30(2):214-28. doi: 10.1016/j.ccell.2016.06.022. Epub 2016 Jul 28. PubMed 27478040.
Backbone
  Vector backbone: pDONR223
  Backbone manufacturer: Invitrogen
  Vector type: Gateway Entry vector
Growth in bacteria
  Bacterial resistance: Spectinomycin, 50 μg/mL
  Growth temperature: 37°C
  Growth strain: DH5alpha
  Copy number: High Copy
Gene/Insert
  Gene/Insert name: AKR1B1 (alt name: NM_001628)
  Species: H. sapiens (human)
  Mutation: F252L
  Entrez Gene: AKR1B1 (a.k.a. ADR, ALDR1, ALR2, AR)
  Promoter: None
  Cloning method: Gateway Cloning
  Sequencing primers: 5′ M13pUC-fwd; 3′ M13-Rev
Terms and licenses: Academic/Nonprofit Terms; Industry Terms: Not Available to Industry
Depositor comments: CLOSED (stop codon immediately follows insert)
How to cite: pDONR223_AKR1B1_p.F252L was a gift from Jesse Boehm & Matthew Meyerson & David Root (Addgene plasmid # 82743 ; http://n2t.net/addgene:82743 ; RRID:Addgene_82743)
