[The description below was written by a language model from this plasmid's Addgene catalogue record and pLannotate feature annotations shown in this document.]
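Description:
pDONR223_AKR1B1_p.F252L is a Gateway entry clone built on the Invitrogen pDONR223 backbone, carrying the human AKR1B1 open reading frame (aldose reductase, reference transcript NM_001628) with an F252L amino-acid substitution. It is a small plasmid of about 3.7 kb that is propagated in E. coli from a high-copy ColE1/pUC-type origin. Selection is with spectinomycin, conferred by the aadA (SmR) aminoglycoside adenylyltransferase gene. Upstream of this gene the annotation picks up fragments of an integron Pc promoter and a gentamicin resistance gene. Short lacI and lacZα fragments are also annotated, and they appear to be backbone remnants rather than functional elements.

The AKR1B1 coding sequence is flanked on both sides by attL recombination sites in opposite orientation. The annotation software labels both as attL3, but they function as the pair of attL sites used in a Gateway LR reaction to move the ORF directionally into a destination vector. The record lists no promoter for the insert, so this plasmid is a shuttle for the ORF rather than an expression construct. rrnB T1 and T2 terminators sit upstream of the cassette and insulate it from read-through transcription, and a T7 promoter lies just outside the downstream attL site. The clone is "closed": a stop codon immediately follows the insert, so the protein will be made with its native C-terminus and cannot be fused to C-terminal tags supplied by a destination vector.

The construct belongs to the Target Accelerator Plasmid Collection, a set of wild-type and mutant alleles assembled for high-throughput functional phenotyping of somatic mutations found in lung cancer. Its expected use is transfer into expression vectors to compare the variant with wild-type AKR1B1.
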