Features (pLannotate 1.2.2; 12 found; start..end, strand, type, name):
    121..213     +  CDS            lacI (fragment): lac repressor; lacI; The lac repressor binds to the lac operator to inhibit transcription in E. coli. This inhibition can be relieved by adding lactose or isopropyl-β-D-thiogalactopyranoside (IPTG).
    268..295     -  terminator     rrnB T2 terminator: transcription terminator T2 from the E. coli rrnB gene
    427..470     +  terminator     rrnB T1 terminator: Escherichia coli rrnB; transcription terminator T1 from the E. coli rrnB gene
    517..553     -  CDS            lacZα (fragment): LacZα fragment of β-galactosidase; lacZ fragment
    570..665     +  protein_bind   attL3: mutant version of attL; recombination site for the Gateway® LR reaction LR Clonase™
    668..1615    +  CDS            AKR1B1: ALDR_HUMAN - Also known as ALDR1, ALR2 From Homo sapiens (Human).
   1623..1718    -  protein_bind   attL3: mutant version of attL; recombination site for the Gateway® LR reaction LR Clonase™
   1737..1755    -  promoter       T7 promoter: promoter for bacteriophage T7 RNA polymerase
   1945..1968    +  promoter       Pc promoter (fragment): intI1 (promoter lies within the coding sequence); class 1 integron promoter
   2144..2200    +  CDS            GmR (fragment): gentamycin acetyltransferase; aacC1; confers resistance to gentamycin
   2207..2998    +  CDS            SmR: aminoglycoside adenylyltransferase (Murphy, 1985); aadA; confers resistance to spectinomycin and streptomycin
   3091..3679    +  rep_origin     ori: high-copy-number ColE1/pMB1/pBR322/pUC origin of replication
>Addgene plasmid #82743 | pDONR223_AKR1B1_p.F252L | addgene full sequence | sequence record 161743 | Addgene NGS result
CTTTCCTGCGTTATCCCCTGATTCTGTGGATAACCGTATTACCGCCTTTGAGTGAGCTGATACCGCTCGC
CGCAGCCGAACGACCGAGCGCAGCGAGTCAGTGAGCGAGGAAGCGGAAGAGCGCCCAATACGCAAACCGC
CTCTCCCCGCGCGTTGGCCGATTCATTAATGCAGCTGGCACGACAGGTTTCCCGACTGGAAAGCGGGCAG
TGAGCGCAACGCAATTAATACGCGTACCGCTAGCCAGGAAGAGTTTGTAGAAACGCAAAAAGGCCATCCG
TCAGGATGGCCTTCTGCTTAGTTTGATGCCTGGCAGTTTATGGCGGGCGTCCTGCCCGCCACCCTCCGGG
CCGTTGCTTCACAACGTTCAAATCCGCTCCCGGCGGATTTGTCCTACTCAGGAGAGCGTTCACCGACAAA
CAACAGATAAAACGAAAGGCCCAGTCTTCCGACTGAGCCTTTCGTTTTATTTGATGCCTGGCAGTTCCCT
ACTCTCGCGTTAACGCTAGCATGGATGTTTTCCCAGTCACGACGTTGTAAAACGACGGCCAGTCTTAAGC
TCGGGCCCCAAATAATGATTTTATTTTGACTGATAGTGACCTGTTCGTTGCAACAAATTGATGAGCAATG
CTTTTTTATAATGCCAACTTTGTACAAAAAAGTTGGCATGGCAAGCCGTCTCCTGCTCAACAACGGCGCC
AAGATGCCCATCCTGGGGTTGGGTACCTGGAAGTCCCCTCCAGGGCAGGTGACTGAGGCCGTGAAGGTGG
CCATTGACGTCGGGTACCGCCACATCGACTGTGCCCATGTGTACCAGAATGAGAATGAGGTGGGGGTGGC
CATTCAGGAGAAGCTCAGGGAGCAGGTGGTGAAGCGTGAGGAGCTCTTCATCGTCAGCAAGCTGTGGTGC
ACGTACCATGAGAAGGGCCTGGTGAAAGGAGCCTGCCAGAAGACACTCAGCGACCTGAAGCTGGACTACC
TGGACCTCTACCTTATTCACTGGCCGACTGGCTTTAAGCCTGGGAAGGAATTTTTCCCATTGGATGAGTC
GGGCAATGTGGTTCCCAGTGACACCAACATTCTGGACACGTGGGCGGCCATGGAAGAGCTGGTGGATGAA
GGGCTGGTGAAAGCTATTGGCATCTCCAACTTCAACCATCTCCAGGTGGAGATGATCTTAAACAAACCTG
GCTTGAAGTATAAGCCTGCAGTTAACCAGATTGAGTGCCACCCATATCTCACTCAGGAGAAGTTAATCCA
GTACTGCCAGTCCAAAGGCATCGTGGTGACCGCCTACAGCCCCCTCGGCTCTCCTGACAGGCCCTGGGCC
AAGCCCGAGGACCCTTCTCTCCTGGAGGATCCCAGGATCAAGGCGATCGCAGCCAAGCACAATAAAACTA
CAGCCCAGGTCCTGATCCGGTTACCCATGCAGAGGAACTTGGTGGTGATCCCCAAGTCTGTGACACCAGA
ACGCATTGCTGAGAACTTTAAGGTCTTTGACTTTGAACTGAGCAGCCAGGATATGACCACCTTACTCAGC
TACAACAGGAACTGGAGGGTCTGTGCCTTGTTGAGCTGTACCTCCCACAAGGATTACCCCTTCCATGAAG
AGTTTTGATTGCCAACTTTCTTGTACAAAGTTGGCATTATAAGAAAGCATTGCTTATCAATTTGTTGCAA
CGAACAGGTCACTATCAGTCAAAATAAAATCATTATTTGCCATCCAGCTGATATCCCCTATAGTGAGTCG
TATTACATGGTCATAGCTGTTTCCTGGCAGCTCTGGCCCGTGTCTCAAAATCTCTGATGTTACATTGCAC
AAGATAAAAATATATCATCATGCCTCCTCTAGACCAGCCAGGACAGAAATGCCTCGACTTCGCTGCTACC
CAAGGTTGCCGGGTGACGCACACCGTGGAAACGGATGAAGGCACGAACCCAGTGGACATAAGCCTGTTCG
GTTCGTAAGCTGTAATGCAAGTAGCGTATGCGCTCACGCAACTGGTCCAGAACCTTGACCGAACGCAGCG
GTGGTAACGGCGCAGTGGCGGTTTTCATGGCTTGTTATGACTGTTTTTTTGGGGTACAGTCTATGCCTCG
GGCATCCAAGCAGCAAGCGCGTTACGCCGTGGGTCGATGTTTGATGTTATGGAGCAGCAACGATGTTACG
CAGCAGGGCAGTCGCCCTAAAACAAAGTTAAACATTATGAGGGAAGCGGTGATCGCCGAAGTATCGACTC
AACTATCAGAGGTAGTTGGCGTCATCGAGCGCCATCTCGAACCGACGTTGCTGGCCGTACATTTGTACGG
CTCCGCAGTGGATGGCGGCCTGAAGCCACACAGTGATATTGATTTGCTGGTTACGGTGACCGTAAGGCTT
GATGAAACAACGCGGCGAGCTTTGATCAACGACCTTTTGGAAACTTCGGCTTCCCCTGGAGAGAGCGAGA
TTCTCCGCGCTGTAGAAGTCACCATTGTTGTGCACGACGACATCATTCCGTGGCGTTATCCAGCTAAGCG
CGAACTGCAATTTGGAGAATGGCAGCGCAATGACATTCTTGCAGGTATCTTCGAGCCAGCCACGATCGAC
ATTGATCTGGCTATCTTGCTGACAAAAGCAAGAGAACATAGCGTTGCCTTGGTAGGTCCAGCGGCGGAGG
AACTCTTTGATCCGGTTCCTGAACAGGATCTATTTGAGGCGCTAAATGAAACCTTAACGCTATGGAACTC
GCCGCCCGACTGGGCTGGCGATGAGCGAAATGTAGTGCTTACGTTGTCCCGCATTTGGTACAGCGCAGTA
ACCGGCAAAATCGCGCCGAAGGATGTCGCTGCCGACTGGGCAATGGAGCGCCTGCCGGCCCAGTATCAGC
CCGTCATACTTGAAGCTAGACAGGCTTATCTTGGACAAGAAGAAGATCGCTTGGCCTCGCGCGCAGATCA
GTTGGAAGAATTTGTCCACTACGTGAAAGGCGAGATCACCAAGGTAGTCGGCAAATAACCCTCGAGCCAC
CCATGACCAAAATCCCTTAACGTGAGTTACGCGTCGTTCCACTGAGCGTCAGACCCCGTAGAAAAGATCA
AAGGATCTTCTTGAGATCCTTTTTTTCTGCGCGTAATCTGCTGCTTGCAAACAAAAAAACCACCGCTACC
AGCGGTGGTTTGTTTGCCGGATCAAGAGCTACCAACTCTTTTTCCGAAGGTAACTGGCTTCAGCAGAGCG
CAGATACCAAATACTGTTCTTCTAGTGTAGCCGTAGTTAGGCCACCACTTCAAGAACTCTGTAGCACCGC
CTACATACCTCGCTCTGCTAATCCTGTTACCAGTGGCTGCTGCCAGTGGCGATAAGTCGTGTCTTACCGG
GTTGGACTCAAGACGATAGTTACCGGATAAGGCGCAGCGGTCGGGCTGAACGGGGGGTTCGTGCACACAG
CCCAGCTTGGAGCGAACGACCTACACCGAACTGAGATACCTACAGCGTGAGCTATGAGAAAGCGCCACGC
TTCCCGAAGGGAGAAAGGCGGACAGGTATCCGGTAAGCGGCAGGGTCGGAACAGGAGAGCGCACGAGGGA
GCTTCCAGGGGGAAACGCCTGGTATCTTTATAGTCCTGTCGGGTTTCGCCACCTCTGACTTGAGCGTCGA
TTTTTGTGATGCTCGTCAGGGGGGCGGAGCCTATGGAAAAACGCCAGCAACGCGGCCTTTTTACGGTTCC
TGGCCTTTTGCTGGCCTTTTGCTCACATGTT
