>Addgene plasmid #82743 | pDONR223_AKR1B1_p.F252L | depositor partial sequence | sequence record 157469 | Insert sequence
ATGGCAAGCCGTCTCCTGCTCAACAACGGCGCCAAGATGCCCATCCTGGGGTTGGGTACCTGGAAGTCCC
CTCCAGGGCAGGTGACTGAGGCCGTGAAGGTGGCCATTGACGTCGGGTACCGCCACATCGACTGTGCCCA
TGTGTACCAGAATGAGAATGAGGTGGGGGTGGCCATTCAGGAGAAGCTCAGGGAGCAGGTGGTGAAGCGT
GAGGAGCTCTTCATCGTCAGCAAGCTGTGGTGCACGTACCATGAGAAGGGCCTGGTGAAAGGAGCCTGCC
AGAAGACACTCAGCGACCTGAAGCTGGACTACCTGGACCTCTACCTTATTCACTGGCCGACTGGCTTTAA
GCCTGGGAAGGAATTTTTCCCATTGGATGAGTCGGGCAATGTGGTTCCCAGTGACACCAACATTCTGGAC
ACGTGGGCGGCCATGGAAGAGCTGGTGGATGAAGGGCTGGTGAAAGCTATTGGCATCTCCAACTTCAACC
ATCTCCAGGTGGAGATGATCTTAAACAAACCTGGCTTGAAGTATAAGCCTGCAGTTAACCAGATTGAGTG
CCACCCATATCTCACTCAGGAGAAGTTAATCCAGTACTGCCAGTCCAAAGGCATCGTGGTGACCGCCTAC
AGCCCCCTCGGCTCTCCTGACAGGCCCTGGGCCAAGCCCGAGGACCCTTCTCTCCTGGAGGATCCCAGGA
TCAAGGCGATCGCAGCCAAGCACAATAAAACTACAGCCCAGGTCCTGATCCGGTTACCCATGCAGAGGAA
CTTGGTGGTGATCCCCAAGTCTGTGACACCAGAACGCATTGCTGAGAACTTTAAGGTCTTTGACTTTGAA
CTGAGCAGCCAGGATATGACCACCTTACTCAGCTACAACAGGAACTGGAGGGTCTGTGCCTTGTTGAGCT
GTACCTCCCACAAGGATTACCCCTTCCATGAAGAGTTTTGA
